>Addgene plasmid #129256 | pCAG-Ace2_D92N_E199V-mNeon | addgene full sequence | sequence record 259835 | Addgene NGS Result
CGGTGCCGCCACCATGGCTGACGTGGAAACCGAGACCGGCATGATTGCACAGTGGATTGTCTTTGCTATT
ATGGCTGCTGCTGCTATTGCTTTTGGAGTGGCTGTGCACTTTCGGCCTTCAGAGCTGAAGAGCGCATACT
ATATCAACATTGCCATCTGCACTATCGCCGCTACCGCTTACTATGCAATGGCCGTGAACTACCAGGACCT
GACAATGAATGGTGAAAGGCAGGTGGTCTACGCAAGATATATTGACTGGGTGCTGACCACACCACTGCTC
CTGCTCAACCTCATCGTCATGACCAAGATGGGCGGAGTGATGATTTCTTGGGTCATCGGCGCAGACATTT
TCATGATCGTGTTTGGTATTCTGGGCGCCTTCGAGGATGAACACAAGTTCAAATGGGTGTACTTTATCGC
TGGATGTGTGATGCAGGCAGTCCTGACATACGGGATGTATAACGCCACTTGGAAAGACGATCTGAAGAAA
AGCCCCGAGTACCATAGCTCCTATGTCAGTCTGCTCGTCTTCCTGTCAATCCTCTGGGTGTTTTATCCTG
TCGTGTGGGCTTTCGGGTCTGGTAGTGGCGTGCTGTCCGTCGACAATGTGGCCATTCTCATGGGAATCCT
GGATGTGCTCGCTAAGCCACTGTTTGGAATGGGGTGCCTCATTGCCCATGAGACTATCTTCAAGAAGATG
CTGAGGTCTCTCCCAGCGACACATGAGTTACACATCTTTGGCTCCATCAACGGTGTGGACTTTGACATGG
TGGGTCAGGGCACCGGCAATCCAAATGATGGTTATGAGGAGTTAAACCTGAAGTCCACCAAGGGTGACCT
CCAGTTCTCCCCCTGGATTCTGGTCCCTCATATCGGGTATGGCTTCCATCAGTACCTGCCCTACCCTGAC
GGGATGTCGCCTTTCCAGGCCGCCATGGTAGATGGCTCCGGATACCAAGTCCATCGCACAATGCAGTTTG
AAGATGGTGCCTCCCTTACTGTTAACTACCGCTACACCTACGAGGGAAGCCACATCAAAGGAGAGGCCCA
GGTGAAGGGGACTGGTTTCCCTGCTGACGGTCCTGTGATGACCAACTCGCTGACCGCTGCGGACTGGTGC
AGGTCGAAGAAGACTTACCCCAACGACAAAACCATCATCAGTACCTTTAAGTGGAGTTACACCACTGGAA
ATGGCAAGCGCTACAGGAGCACTGCGCGGACCACCTACACCTTTGCCAAGCCAATGGCGGCTAACTATCT
GAAGAACCAGCCGATGTACGTGTTCCGTAAGACGGAGCTCAAGCACTCCAAGACCGAGCTCAACTTCAAG
GAGTGGCAAAAGGCCTTTACCGATGTGATGGGCATGGACGAGCTGTACAAGAAGAGCAGGATCACCAGCG
AGGGCGAGTACATCCCCCTGGACCAGATCGACATCAACGTGTTCTGCTACGAGAACGAGGTGTAAGAATT
CGATATCGGTACCGATGAATAGCTCGAGGTACCGATGAATAGCTAAGGTCGAGGCCGCAGGTAAGTATCA
AGGTTACAAGACAGGTTTAAGGAGACCAATAGAAACTGGGCTTGTCGAGACAGAGAAGACTCTTGCGTTT
CTGATAGGCACCTATTGGTCTTACTGACATCCACTTTGCCTTTCTCTCCACAGGTGTCGACAATCAACCT
CTGGATTACAAAATTTGTGAAAGATTGACTGGTATTCTTAACTATGTTGCTCCTTTTACGCTATGTGGAT
ACGCTGCTTTAATGCCTTTGTATCATGCTATTGCTTCCCGTATGGCTTTCATTTTCTCCTCCTTGTATAA
ATCCTGGTTGCTGTCTCTTTATGAGGAGTTGTGGCCCGTTGTCAGGCAACGTGGCGTGGTGTGCACTGTG
TTTGCTGACGCAACCCCCACTGGTTGGGGCATTGCCACCACCTGTCAGCTCCTTTCCGGGACTTTCGCTT
TCCCCCTCCCTATTGCCACGGCGGAACTCATCGCCGCCTGCCTTGCCCGCTGCTGGACAGGGGCTCGGCT
GTTGGGCACTGACAATTCCGTGGTGTTGTCGGGGAAGCTGACGTCCTTTCCATGGCTGCTCGCCTGTGTT
GCCACCTGGATTCTGCGCGGGACGTCCTTCTGCTACGTCCCTTCGGCCCTCAATCCAGCGGACCTTCCTT
CCCGCGGCCTGCTGCCGGCTCTGCGGCCTCTTCCGCGTCTTCGCCTTCGCCCTCAGACGAGTCGGATCTC
CCTTTGGGCCGCCTCCCCGCCTGGAATTCGAGCTCGGTACGATCAGCCTCGACTGTGCCTTCTAGTTGCC
AGCCATCTGTTGTTTGCCCCTCCCCCGTGCCTTCCTTGACCCTGGAAGGTGCCACTCCCACTGTCCTTTC
CTAATAAAATGAGGAAATTGCATCGCATTGTCTGAGTAGGTGTCATTCTATTCTGGGGGGTGGGGTGGGG
CAGGACAGCAAGGGGGAGGATTGGGAAGACAATAGCCCAGCTTTTGTTCCCTTTAGTGAGGGTTAATTGC
GCGCTTGGCGTAATCATGGTCATAGCTGTTTCCTGTGTGAAATTGTTATCCGCTAATTCACTCCTCAGGT
GCAGGCTGCCTATCAGAAGGTGGTGGCTGGTGTGGCCAATGCCCTGGCTCACAAATACCACTGAGATCTT
TTTCCCTCTGCCAAAAATTATGGGGACATCATGAAGCCCCTTGAGCATCTGACTTCTGGCTAATAAAGGA
AATTTATTTTCATTGCAATAGTGTGTTGGAATTTTTTGTGTCTCTCACTCGGAAGGACATATGGGAGGGC
AAATCATTTAAAACATCAGAATGAGTATTTGGTTTAGAGTTTGGCAACATATGCCCATATGCTGGCTGCC
ATGAACAAAGGTTGGCTATAAAGAGGTCATCAGTATATGAAACAGCCCCCTGCTGTCCATTCCTTATTCC
ATAGAAAAGCCTTGACTTGAGGTTAGATTTTTTTTATATTTTGTTTTGTGTTATTTTTTTCTTTAACATC
CCTAAAATTTTCCTTACATGTTTTACTAGCCAGATTTTTCCTCCTCTCCTGACTACTCCCAGTCATAGCT
GTCCCTCTTCTCTTATGGAGATCCCTCGACCTGCAGCCCAAGCTTGGCGTAATCATGGTCATAGCTGTTT
CCTGTGTGAAATTGTTATCCGCTCACAATTCCACACAACATACGAGCCGGAAGCATAAAGTGTAAAGCCT
GGGGTGCCTAATGAGTGAGCTAACTCACATTAATTGCGTTGCGCTCACTGCCCGCTTTCCAGTCGGGAAA
CCTGTCGTGCCAGCGGATCCGCATCTCAATTAGTCAGCAACCATAGTCCCGCCCCTAACTCCGCCCATCC
CGCCCCTAACTCCGCCCAGTTCCGCCCATTCTCCGCCCCATGGCTGACTAATTTTTTTTATTTATGCAGA
GGCCGAGGCCGCCTCGGCCTCTGAGCTATTCCAGAAGTAGTGAGGAGGCTTTTTTGGAGGCCTAGGCTTT
TGCAAAAAGCTAACTTGTTTATTGCAGCTTATAATGGTTACAAATAAAGCAATAGCATCACAAATTTCAC
AAATAAAGCATTTTTTTCACTGCATTCTAGTTGTGGTTTGTCCAAACTCATCAATGTATCTTATCATGTC
TGGATCCGCTGCATTAATGAATCGGCCAACGCGCGGGGAGAGGCGGTTTGCGTATTGGGCGCTCTTCCGC
TTCCTCGCTCACTGACTCGCTGCGCTCGGTCGTTCGGCTGCGGCGAGCGGTATCAGCTCACTCAAAGGCG
GTAATACGGTTATCCACAGAATCAGGGGATAACGCAGGAAAGAACATGTGAGCAAAAGGCCAGCAAAAGG
CCAGGAACCGTAAAAAGGCCGCGTTGCTGGCGTTTTTCCATAGGCTCCGCCCCCCTGACGAGCATCACAA
AAATCGACGCTCAAGTCAGAGGTGGCGAAACCCGACAGGACTATAAAGATACCAGGCGTTTCCCCCTGGA
AGCTCCCTCGTGCGCTCTCCTGTTCCGACCCTGCCGCTTACCGGATACCTGTCCGCCTTTCTCCCTTCGG
GAAGCGTGGCGCTTTCTCATAGCTCACGCTGTAGGTATCTCAGTTCGGTGTAGGTCGTTCGCTCCAAGCT
GGGCTGTGTGCACGAACCCCCCGTTCAGCCCGACCGCTGCGCCTTATCCGGTAACTATCGTCTTGAGTCC
AACCCGGTAAGACACGACTTATCGCCACTGGCAGCAGCCACTGGTAACAGGATTAGCAGAGCGAGGTATG
TAGGCGGTGCTACAGAGTTCTTGAAGTGGTGGCCTAACTACGGCTACACTAGAAGAACAGTATTTGGTAT
CTGCGCTCTGCTGAAGCCAGTTACCTTCGGAAAAAGAGTTGGTAGCTCTTGATCCGGCAAACAAACCACC
GCTGGTAGCGGTGGTTTTTTTGTTTGCAAGCAGCAGATTACGCGCAGAAAAAAAGGATCTCAAGAAGATC
CTTTGATCTTTTCTACGGGGTCTGACGCTCAGTGGAACGAAAACTCACGTTAAGGGATTTTGGTCATGAG
ATTATCAAAAAGGATCTTCACCTAGATCCTTTTAAATTAAAAATGAAGTTTTAAATCAATCTAAAGTATA
TATGAGTAAACTTGGTCTGACAGTTACCAATGCTTAATCAGTGAGGCACCTATCTCAGCGATCTGTCTAT
TTCGTTCATCCATAGTTGCCTGACTCCCCGTCGTGTAGATAACTACGATACGGGAGGGCTTACCATCTGG
CCCCAGTGCTGCAATGATACCGCGAGACCCACGCTCACCGGCTCCAGATTTATCAGCAATAAACCAGCCA
GCCGGAAGGGCCGAGCGCAGAAGTGGTCCTGCAACTTTATCCGCCTCCATCCAGTCTATTAATTGTTGCC
GGGAAGCTAGAGTAAGTAGTTCGCCAGTTAATAGTTTGCGCAACGTTGTTGCCATTGCTACAGGCATCGT
GGTGTCACGCTCGTCGTTTGGTATGGCTTCATTCAGCTCCGGTTCCCAACGATCAAGGCGAGTTACATGA
TCCCCCATGTTGTGCAAAAAAGCGGTTAGCTCCTTCGGTCCTCCGATCGTTGTCAGAAGTAAGTTGGCCG
CAGTGTTATCACTCATGGTTATGGCAGCACTGCATAATTCTCTTACTGTCATGCCATCCGTAAGATGCTT
TTCTGTGACTGGTGAGTACTCAACCAAGTCATTCTGAGAATAGTGTATGCGGCGACCGAGTTGCTCTTGC
CCGGCGTCAATACGGGATAATACCGCGCCACATAGCAGAACTTTAAAAGTGCTCATCATTGGAAAACGTT
CTTCGGGGCGAAAACTCTCAAGGATCTTACCGCTGTTGAGATCCAGTTCGATGTAACCCACTCGTGCACC
CAACTGATCTTCAGCATCTTTTACTTTCACCAGCGTTTCTGGGTGAGCAAAAACAGGAAGGCAAAATGCC
GCAAAAAAGGGAATAAGGGCGACACGGAAATGTTGAATACTCATACTCTTCCTTTTTCAATATTATTGAA
GCATTTATCAGGGTTATTGTCTCATGAGCGGATACATATTTGAATGTATTTAGAAAAATAAACAAATAGG
GGTTCCGCGCACATTTCCCCGAAAAGTGCCACCTGGGTCGACATTGATTATTGACTAGTTATTAATAGTA
ATCAATTACGGGGTCATTAGTTCATAGCCCATATATGGAGTTCCGCGTTACATAACTTACGGTAAATGGC
CCGCCTGGCTGACCGCCCAACGACCCCCGCCCATTGACGTCAATAATGACGTATGTTCCCATAGTAACGC
CAATAGGGACTTTCCATTGACGTCAATGGGTGGAGTATTTACGGTAAACTGCCCACTTGGCAGTACATCA
AGTGTATCATATGCCAAGTACGCCCCCTATTGACGTCAATGACGGTAAATGGCCCGCCTGGCATTATGCC
CAGTACATGACCTTATGGGACTTTCCTACTTGGCAGTACATCTACGTATTAGTCATCGCTATTACCATGG
TCGAGGTGAGCCCCACGTTCTGCTTCACTCTCCCCATCTCCCCCCCCTCCCCACCCCCAATTTTGTATTT
ATTTATTTTTTAATTATTTTGTGCAGCGATGGGGGCGGGGGGGGGGGGGGSGCGCGCCRGGSGGGGGGGG
GGGGGGGGGGGGGGGGGGSGGGGSGRGGCGGAGAGGTGCGGCGGCAGCCAATCAGAGCGGCGCGCTCCGA
AAGTTTCCTTTTATGGCGAGGCGGCGGCGGCGGCGGCCCTATAAAAAGCGAAGCGCGCGGCGGGCGGGAG
TCGCTGCGCGCTGCCTTCGCCCCGTGCCCCGCTCCGCCGCCGCCTCGCGCCGCCCGCCCCGGCTCTGACT
GACCGCGTTACTCCCACAGGTGAGCGGGCGGGACGGCCCTTCTCCTCCGGGCTGTAATTAGCGCTTGGTT
TAATGACGGCTTGTTTCTTTTCTGTGGCTGCGTGAAAGCCTTGAGGGGCTCCGGGAGGGCCCTTTGTGCG
GGGGGAGCGGCTCGGGGGGTGCGTGCGTGTGTGTGTGCGTGGGGAGCGCCGCGTGCGGCTCCGCGCTGCC
CGGCGGCTGTGAGCGCTGCGGGCGCGGCGCGGGGCTTTGTGCGCTCCGCAGTGTGCGCGAGGGGAGCGCG
GCCGGGGGCGGTGCCCCGCGGTGCGGGGGGGGCTGCGAGGGGAACAAAGGCTGCGTGCGGGGTGTGTGCG
TGGGGGGGTGAGCAGGGGGTGTGGGCGCGTCGGTCGGGCTGCAACCCCCCCTGCACCCCCCTCCCCGAGT
TGCTGAGCACGGCCCGGCTTCGGGTGCGGGGCTCCGTACGGGGCGTGGCGCGGGGCTCGCCGTGCCGGGC
GGGGGGTGGCGGCAGGTGGGGGTGCCGGGCGGGGCGGGGCCGCCTCGGGCCGGGGAGGGCTCGGGGGAGG
GGCGCGGCGGCCCCCGGAGCGCCGGCGGCTGTCGAGGCGCGGCGAGCCGCAGCCATTGCCTTTTATGGTA
ATCGTGCGAGAGGGCGCAGGGACTTCCTTTGTCCCAAATCTGTGCGGAGCCGAAATCTGGGAGGCGCCGC
CGCACCCCCTCTAGCGGGCGCGGGGCGAAGCGGTGCGGCGCCGGCAGGAAGGAAATGGGCGGGGAGGGCC
TTCGTGCGTCGCCGCGCCGCCGTCCCCTTCTCCCTCTCCAGCCTCGGGGCTGTCCGCGGGGGGACGGCTG
CCTTCGGGGGGGACGGGGCAGGGCGGGGTTCGGCTTCTGGCGTGTGACCGGCGGCTCTAGAGCCTCTGCT
AACCATGTTCATGCCTTCTTCTTTTTCCTACAGCTCCTGGGCAACGTGCTGGTTATTGTGCTGTCTCATC
ATTTTGGCAAAGAATTCGGTACCGCGGGCCCGGGAAC
Features (pLannotate 1.2.2; 25 found; start..end, strand, type, name):
    707..1381    +  CDS            mNeonGreen: mNeonGreen is a basic (constitutively fluorescent) green/yellow fluorescent protein published in 2013, derived from Branchiostoma lanceolatum. It is reported to be a very rapidly-maturing monomer with moderate acid sensitivity.
   1382..1486    +  CDS            KCNJ2 (fragment): KCNJ2_HUMAN - Also known as IRK1. Experimental evidence at protein level: Swiss-Prot protein existence level 1. Probably participates in establishing action potential waveform and excitability of neuronal and muscle tissues. Inward rectifier potassium channels are characterized by a greater tendency to allow potassium to flow into the cell rather than out of it. Their voltage dependence is regulated by the concentration of extracellular potassium; as external potassium is raised, the voltage range of the channel opening shifts to more positive voltages. The inward rectification is mainly due t
   1531..1663    +  intron         chimeric intron: chimera between introns from human β-globin and immunoglobulin heavy chain genes
   1672..2260    +  misc_feature   WPRE: woodchuck hepatitis virus posttranscriptional regulatory element
   2264..2280    +  misc_feature   MCS (fragment): pUC18/19 multiple cloning site
   2293..2404    +  polyA_signal   bGH poly(A) signal: bovine growth hormone polyadenylation signal
   2500..2518    -  promoter       T3 promoter: promoter for bacteriophage T3 RNA polymerase
   2577..2651    +  CDS            HBB (fragment): HBB_PONPY - Experimental evidence at transcript level: Swiss-Prot protein existence level 2. Involved in oxygen transport from the lung to the various peripheral tissues. From Pongo pygmaeus (Bornean orangutan).
   2722..2777    +  polyA_signal   β-globin poly(A) signal: rabbit β-globin polyadenylation signal (Gil and Proudfoot, 1987)
   3162..3178    -  protein_bind   lac operator: The lac repressor binds to the lac operator to inhibit transcription in E. coli. This inhibition can be relieved by adding lactose or isopropyl-β-D-thiogalactopyranoside (IPTG). lac repressor encoded by lacI
   3186..3216    -  promoter       lac promoter: promoter for the E. coli lac operon
   3231..3252    -  protein_bind   CAP binding site: CAP binding activates transcription in the presence of cAMP. E. coli catabolite activator protein
   3265..3304    -  CDS            lacI (fragment): lac repressor; lacI; The lac repressor binds to the lac operator to inhibit transcription in E. coli. This inhibition can be relieved by adding lactose or isopropyl-β-D-thiogalactopyranoside (IPTG).
   3311..3333    +  promoter       SV40 promoter (fragment): SV40 enhancer and early promoter
   3357..3492    +  rep_origin     SV40 ori: SV40 origin of replication
   3512..3646    +  polyA_signal   SV40 poly(A) signal: SV40 polyadenylation signal
   3648..3702    -  CDS            lacI (fragment): lac repressor; lacI; The lac repressor binds to the lac operator to inhibit transcription in E. coli. This inhibition can be relieved by adding lactose or isopropyl-β-D-thiogalactopyranoside (IPTG).
   3885..4473    -  rep_origin     ori: high-copy-number ColE1/pMB1/pBR322/pUC origin of replication
   4644..5504    -  CDS            AmpR: β-lactamase; bla; confers resistance to ampicillin, carbenicillin, and related antibiotics
   5505..5609    -  promoter       AmpR promoter: bla
   5640..6019    +  enhancer       CMV enhancer: human cytomegalovirus immediate early enhancer
   6021..6296    +  promoter       chicken β-actin promoter: No description available
   6297..7313    +  intron         chimeric intron: chimera between introns from chicken β-actin and rabbit β-globin
   7311..7367    +  CDS            HBB (fragment): HBB_LEPEU - Experimental evidence at protein level: Swiss-Prot protein existence level 1. Involved in oxygen transport from the lung to the various peripheral tissues. From Lepus europaeus (European hare).
   7367..7385    +  misc_feature   MCS (fragment): multiple cloning site
