[The description below was written by a language model from this plasmid's Addgene catalogue record and pLannotate feature annotations shown in this document.]
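Description:
pCAG-Ace2_D92N_E199V-mNeon is a 7,387 nt mammalian expression plasmid built on the pCAG backbone for expressing a genetically encoded fluorescent voltage indicator. It is maintained in E. coli through a high-copy ColE1/pUC-type origin and selected with ampicillin via the β-lactamase gene and its native promoter. Remnants of the cloning vector (lac promoter/operator, T3 promoter, lacI fragments) are also annotated, along with an SV40 origin and SV40 poly(A) signal.

Expression is driven by the composite CAG promoter, annotated here as the CMV immediate-early enhancer, the chicken β-actin promoter and the chicken β-actin/rabbit β-globin chimeric intron, which together give strong constitutive transcription in many mammalian cell types. The synthetic insert, placed by Gibson assembly between NheI and HindIII sites, encodes Ace2 carrying the D92N and E199V substitutions fused to mNeonGreen. The feature table does not annotate the Ace2 portion itself, which presumably occupies the unannotated region upstream of mNeonGreen. It does mark mNeonGreen followed directly by a short fragment of the inward-rectifier potassium channel KCNJ2 (Kir2.1). Such fragments are commonly appended to membrane proteins as trafficking or export signals, although the record does not state that role.

Downstream lie a second small chimeric intron, a WPRE to boost transcript stability and expression, and a bGH polyadenylation signal, with the backbone's rabbit β-globin poly(A) further along. According to the associated publication title, the construct belongs to work on engineering positive-going eFRET voltage indicators, and its stated purpose is expression of this fusion in mammalian cells.
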