Addgene plasmid #129256: pCAG-Ace2_D92N_E199V-mNeon
Purpose: Express Ace2_D92N_E199V-mNeon in mammalian cells
Depositing lab: Eric Schreiter. Depositing organization: HHMI, Janelia Research Campus. Publication: A general approach to engineer positive-going eFRET voltage indicators. Abdelfattah AS, Valenti R, Zheng J, Wong A, Podgorski K, Koyama M, Kim DS, Schreiter ER. Nat Commun. 2020 Jul 10;11(1):3444. doi: 10.1038/s41467-020-17322-1. PubMed 32651384.
Backbone
  Vector backbone: pCAG
  Vector type: Mammalian Expression
Growth in bacteria
  Bacterial resistance: Ampicillin, 100 μg/mL
  Growth temperature: 37°C
  Growth strain: DH5alpha
  Copy number: High Copy
Gene/Insert
  Gene/Insert name: Ace2_D92N_E199V-mNeon
  Species: Synthetic
  Mutation: D92N, E199V
  Promoter: CAG
  Cloning method: Gibson Cloning
Terms and licenses: Academic/Nonprofit Terms; Industry Terms: Not Available to Industry
Depositor comments: 5' cloning site: NheI, 3' cloning site: HindIII. Please visit https://www.biorxiv.org/content/10.1101/690925v1.full to read the preprint.
How to cite: pCAG-Ace2_D92N_E199V-mNeon was a gift from Eric Schreiter (Addgene plasmid # 129256 ; http://n2t.net/addgene:129256 ; RRID:Addgene_129256)
